>Addgene plasmid #223742 | pLIB_GST-TEV-SRC(WT) | addgene full sequence | sequence record 447706 | Addgene NGS Result
TTCTCTGTCACAGAATGAAAATTTTTCTGTCATCTCTTCGTTATTAATGTTTGTAATTGACTGAATATCA
ACGCTTATTTGCAGCCTGAATGGCGAATGGG
[124 nt withheld, positions 102-225]
C
[91 nt withheld, positions 227-317]
A
[49 nt withheld, positions 319-367]
CCTTTGACGTTGGAGTCCACGTTCTT
[37 nt withheld, positions 394-430]
ACCCTATCTCGGTCTATTCTTTTGATTTATAAGGGATTTTGCCGATTTCGGCCTATTGGTTAAAAAATGA
GCTGATTTAACAAAAATTTAACGCGAATTTTAACAAAATATTAACGCTTACAATTTAGGTGGCACTTTTC
GGGGAAATGTGCGCGGAACCCCTATTTGTTTATTTTTCTAAATACATTCAAATATGTATCCGCTCATGAG
ACAATAACCCTGATAAATGCTTCAATAATATTGAAAAAGGAAGAGTATGAGTATTCAACATTTCCGTGTC
GCCCTTATTCCCTTTTTTGCGGCATTTTGCCTTCCTGTTTTTGCTCACCCAGAAACGCTGGTGAAAGTAA
AAGATGCTGAAGATCAGTTGGGTGCACGAGTGGGTTACATCGAACTGGATCTCAACAGCGGTAAGATCCT
TGAGAGTTTTCGCCCCGAAGAACGTTTTCCAATGATGAGCACTTTTAAAGTTCTGCTATGTGGCGCGGTA
TTATCCCGTATTGACGCCGGGCAAGAGCAACTCGGTCGCCGCATACACTATTCTCAGAATGACTTGGTTG
AGTACTCACCAGTCACAGAAAAGCATCTTACGGATGGCATGACAGTAAGAGAATTATGCAGTGCTGCCAT
AACCATGAGTGATAACACTGCGGCCAACTTACTTCTGACAACGATCGGAGGACCGAAGGAGCTAACCGCT
TTTTTGCACAACATGGGGGATCATGTAACTCGCCTTGATCGTTGGGAACCGGAGCTGAATGAAGCCATAC
CAAACGACGAGCGTGACACCACGATGCCTGTAGCAATGGCAACAACGTTGCGCAAACTATTAACTGGCGA
ACTACTTACTCTAGCTTCCCGGCAACAATTAATAGACTGGATGGAGGCGGATAAAGTTGCAGGACCACTT
CTGCGCTCGGCCCTTCCGGCTGGCTGGTTTATTGCTGATAAATCTGGAGCCGGTGAGCGTGGGTCTCGCG
GTATCATTGCAGCACTGGGGCCAGATGGTAAGCCCTCCCGTATCGTAGTTATCTACACGACGGGGAGTCA
GGCAACTATGGATGAACGAAATAGACAGATCGCTGAGATAGGTGCCTCACTGATTAAGCATTGGTAACTG
TCAGACCAAGTTTACTCATATATACTTTAGATTGATTTAAAACTTCATTTTTAATTTAAAAGGATCTAGG
TGAAGATCCTTTTTGATAATCTCATGACCAAAATCCCTTAACGTGAGTTTTCGTTCCACTGAGCGTCAGA
CCCCGTAGAAAAGATCAAAGGATCTTCTTGAGATCCTTTTTTTCTGCGCGTAATCTGCTGCTTGCAAACA
AAAAAACCACCGCTACCAGCGGTGGTTTGTTTGCCGGATCAAGAGCTACCAACTCTTTTTCCGAAGGTAA
CTGGCTTCAGCAGAGCGCAGATACCAAATACTATTCTTCTAGTGTAGCCGTAGTTAGGCCACCACTTCAA
GAACTCTGTAGCACCGCCTACATACCTCGCTCTGCTAATCCTGTTACCAGTGGCTGCTGCCAGTGGCGAT
AAGTCGTGTCTTACCGGGTTGGACTCAAGACGATAGTTACCGGATAAGGCGCAGCGGTCGGGCTGAACGG
GGGGTTCGTGCACACAGCCCAGCTTGGAGCGAACGACCTACACCGAACTGAGATACCTACAGCGTGAGCT
ATGAGAAAGCGCCACGCTTCCCGAAGGGAGAAAGGCGGACAGGTATCCGGTAAGCGGCAGGGTCGGAACA
GGAGAGCGCACGAGGGAGCTTCCAGGGGGAAACGCCTGGTATCTTTATAGTCCTGTCGGGTTTCGCCACC
TCTGACTTGAGCGTCGATTTTTGTGATGCTCGTCAGGGGGGCGGAGCCTATGGAAAAACGCCAGCAACGC
GGCCTTTTTACGGTTCCTGGCCTTTTGCTGGCCTTTTGCTCACATGTTCTTTCCTGCGTTATCCCCTGAT
TCTGTGGATAACCGTATTACCGCCTTTGAGTGAGCTGATACCGCTCGCCGCAGCCGAACGACCGAGCGCA
GCGAGTCAGTGAGCGAGGAAGCGGAAGAGCGCCTGATGCGGTATTTTCTCCTTACGCATCTGTGCGGTAT
TTCACACCGCATAGACCAGCCGCGTAACCTGGCAAAATCGGTTACGGTTGAGTAATAAATGGATGCCCTG
CGTAAGCGGGTGTGGGCGGACAATAAAGTCTTAAACTGAACAAAATAGATCTAAACTATGACAATAAAGT
CTTAAACTAGACAGAATAGTTGTAAACTGAAATCAGTCCAGTTATGCTGTGAAAAAGCATACTGGACTTT
TGTTATGGCTAAAGCAAACTCTTCATTTTCTGAAGTGCAAATTGCCCGTCGTATTAAAGAGGGGCGTGGC
CAAGGGCATGGTAAAGACTATATTCGCGGCGTTGTGACAATTTACCGAACAACTCCGCGGCCGGGAAGCC
GATCTCGGCTTGAACGAATTGTTAGGTGGCGGTACTTGGGTCGATATCAAAGTGCATCACTTCTTCCCGT
ATGCCCAACTTTGTATAGAGAGCCACTGCGGGATCGTCACCGTAATCTGCTTGCACGTAGATCACATAAG
CACCAAGCGCGTTGGCCTCATGCTTGAGGAGATTGATGAGCGCGGTGGCAATGCCCTGCCTCCGGTGCTC
GCCGGAGACTGCGAGATCATAGATATAGATCTCACTACGCGGCTGCTCAAACTTGGGCAGAACGTAAGCC
GCGAGAGCGCCAACAACCGCTTCTTGGTCGAAGGCAGCAAGCGCGATGAATGTCTTACTACGGAGCAAGT
TCCCGAGGTAATCGGAGTCCGGCTGATGTTGGGAGTAGGTGGCTACGTCTCCGAACTCACGACCGAAAAG
ATCAAGAGCAGCCCGCATGGATTTGACTTGGTCAGGGCCGAGCCTACATGTGCGAATGATGCCCATACTT
GAGCCACCTAACTTTGTTTTAGGGCGACTGCCCTGCTGCGTAACATCGTTGCTGCTGCGTAACATCGTTG
CTGCTCCATAACATCAAACATCGACCCACGGCGTAACGCGCTTGCTGCTTGGATGCCCGAGGCATAGACT
GTACAAAAAAACAGTCATAACAAGCCATGAAAACCGCCACTGCGCCGTTACCACCGCTGCGTTCGGTCAA
GGTTCTGGACCAGTTGCGTGAGCGCATACGCTACTTGCATTACAGTTTACGAACCGAACAGGCTTATGTC
AACTGGGTTTGTGCCTTCATCCGTTTCCACGGTGTGCGTCACCCGGCAACCTTGGGCAGCAGCGAAGTCG
AGGCATTTCTGTCCTGGCTGGCGAACGAGCGCAAGGTTTCGGTCTCCACGCATCGTCAGGCATTGGCGGC
CTTGCTGTTCTTCTACGGCAAGGTGCTGTGCACGGATCTGCCCTTGCTTCAGGAGATCGGTAGACCTCGG
CCGTCGCGGCGCTTGCCGGTGGTGCTGACCCCGGATGAAGTGGTTCGCATCCTCGGTTTTCTGGAAGGCG
AGCATCGTTTGTTCGCCCAGGACTCTAGCTATAGTTCTAGTGGTTGGCTACAGCTTTGTTTGTACTATCA
ACAGGTTGAACTGCTGATCAACAGATCCTCTACGCGGCCGCGGTACCATAACTTCGTATAGCATACATTA
TACGAAGTTATCTGGTTTTACTAGTATCGATTCGCGACCTACTCCGGAATATTAATAGATCATGGAGATA
ATTAAAATGATAACCATCTCGCAAATAAATAAGTATTTTACTGTTTTCGTAACAGTTTTGTAATAAAAAA
ACCTATAAATATTCCGGATTATTCATACCGTCCCACCATCGGGCGCGGATCCCGGTCCGACATATGAGCG
CGCGGAATTCATGTCGGCCCTGCAGATGTCCCCTATACTAGGTTATTGGAAAATTAAGGGCCTTGTGCAA
CCCACTCGACTTCTTTTGGAATATCTTGAAGAAAAATATGAAGAGCATTTGTATGAGCGCGATGAAGGTG
ATAAATGGCGAAACAAAAAGTTTGAATTGGGTTTGGAGTTTCCCAATCTTCCTTATTATATTGATGGTGA
TGTTAAATTAACACAGTCTATGGCCATCATACGTTATATAGCTGACAAGCACAACATGTTGGGTGGTTGT
CCAAAAGAGCGTGCAGAGATTTCAATGCTTGAAGGAGCGGTTTTGGATATTAGATACGGTGTTTCGAGAA
TTGCATATAGTAAAGACTTTGAAACTCTCAAAGTTGATTTTCTTAGCAAGCTACCTGAAATGCTGAAAAT
GTTCGAAGATCGTTTATGTCATAAAACATATTTAAATGGTGATCATGTAACCCATCCTGACTTCATGTTG
TATGACGCTCTTGATGTTGTTTTATACATGGACCCAATGTGCCTGGATGCGTTCCCAAAATTAGTTTGTT
TTAAAAAACGTATTGAAGCTATCCCACAAATTGATAAGTACTTGAAATCCAGCAAGTATATAGCATGGCC
TTTGCAGGGCTGGCAAGCCACGTTTGGTGGTGGCGACCATCCTCCAAAAGTCGACGGCTCCGGTGAAAAC
CTGTATTTCCAGGGAGGTGGCATGGGTTCAAACAAGTCAAAACCGAAAGATGCGTCACAAAGAAGACGAT
CTTTAGAGCCGGCGGAAAATGTGCATGGCGCTGGGGGGGGGGCATTTCCCGCGAGCCAGACCCCCTCCAA
GCCCGCGTCTGCTGATGGACACCGCGGTCCCAGCGCGGCATTCGCCCCCGCAGCTGCTGAGCCAAAATTA
TTTGGTGGGTTCAACTCTTCGGATACTGTAACTTCACCCCAGCGGGCTGGGCCTCTAGCGGGTGGTGTCA
CTACGTTTGTTGCCCTTTACGATTATGAGTCCCGTACCGAAACTGACTTATCCTTCAAGAAAGGTGAGAG
ACTTCAGATCGTAAACAACACCGAGGGGGACTGGTGGTTGGCACACTCCTTATCTACTGGGCAGACTGGA
TATATCCCGTCGAATTACGTAGCTCCATCGGACTCTATTCAGGCCGAAGAATGGTACTTCGGAAAAATTA
CAAGGCGGGAGTCAGAACGACTGCTCCTTAATGCAGAAAATCCCCGCGGTACGTTTTTGGTGAGAGAAAG
CGAAACCACAAAAGGTGCATATTGCCTCTCTGTTTCGGACTTCGACAATGCTAAAGGATTGAATGTTAAA
CATTACAAGATACGCAAGCTAGATTCCGGGGGATTCTATATTACGAGTCGAACTCAATTTAACAGCCTCC
AGCAATTAGTGGCGTATTATAGCAAACATGCGGACGGCCTGTGCCACAGGCTCACGACCGTGTGTCCGAC
GAGTAAGCCGCAAACACAAGGTTTGGCAAAGGACGCGTGGGAAATCCCGAGAGAGAGTTTGAGGCTGGAG
GTTAAGCTCGGGCAAGGGTGCTTTGGCGAAGTATGGATGGGTACTTGGAATGGCACAACACGAGTTGCCA
TAAAGACACTGAAACCAGGCACAATGAGTCCTGAGGCCTTTTTACAAGAAGCTCAGGTAATGAAAAAATT
ACGGCATGAAAAACTAGTCCAACTTTACGCCGTTGTTTCTGAAGAACCTATATACATTGTTACAGAATAT
ATGTCTAAGGGCTCATTATTAGATTTCCTTAAGGGAGAGACAGGAAAGTACCTCCGCCTCCCTCAGCTGG
TAGATATGGCTGCTCAGATCGCCAGCGGAATGGCGTACGTCGAGCGTATGAATTATGTACACCGTGACCT
CAGAGCCGCTAACATCCTAGTCGGAGAAAATTTAGTGTGTAAAGTGGCAGATTTTGGCTTGGCTCGTCTA
ATTGAGGATAACGAATATACGGCCCGGCAAGGAGCAAAGTTCCCAATAAAGTGGACCGCCCCAGAAGCAG
CCCTATATGGTAGGTTTACTATAAAAAGTGATGTATGGTCCTTCGGGATTCTGTTGACCGAGCTGACGAC
TAAGGGCCGCGTTCCATATCCTGGCATGGTGAACCGTGAGGTCTTAGACCAAGTCGAGCGAGGATACCGG
ATGCCTTGTCCGCCCGAATGCCCAGAGTCTCTGCATGATCTCATGTGCCAGTGTTGGAGGAAAGAGCCGG
AGGAACGCCCTACCTTCGAGTACCTTCAAGCGTTTTTAGAAGATTACTTCACGAGTACGGAACCTCAGTA
CCAACCAGGCGAAAACTTGTGAAAGCTTGTCGAGAAGTACTAGAGGATCATAATCAGCCATACCACATTT
GTAGAGGTTTTACTTGCTTTAAAAAACCTCCCACACCTCCCCCTGAACCTGAAACATAAAATGAATGCAA
TTGTTGTTGTTAACTTGTTTATTGCAGCTTATAATGGTTACAAATAAAGCAATAGCATCACAAATTTCAC
AAATAAAGCATTTTTTTCACTGCATTCTAGTTGTGGTTTGTCCAAACTCATCAATGTATCTTATCATGTC
TGGATCTGATCACTGCTTGAGCCTAGAAGATCCGGCTGCTAACAAAGCCCGAAAGGAAGCTGAGTTGGCT
GCTGCCACCGCTGAGCAATAACTATCATAACCCCTAGGAGATCCGAACCAGATAAGTGAAATCTAGTTCC
AAACTATTTTGTCATTTTTAATTTTCGTATTAGCTTACGACGCTACACCCAGTTCCCATCTATTTTGTCA
CTCTTCCCTAAATAATCCTTAAAAACTCCATTTCCACCCCTCCCAGTTCCCAACTATTTTGTCCGCCCAC
AGCGGGGCATTTTTCTTCCTGTTATGTTTTTAATCAAACATCCTGCCAACTCCATGTGACAAACCGTCAT
CTTCGGCTACTTT
Features (pLannotate 1.2.2; 19 found; start..end, strand, type, name):
     81..97      +  CDS            lacZα (fragment): LacZα fragment of β-galactosidase; lacZ fragment
    102..556     +  rep_origin     f1 ori (sequence partly withheld): f1 bacteriophage origin of replication; arrow indicates direction of (+) strand synthesis
    582..686     +  promoter       AmpR promoter: bla
    687..1547    +  CDS            AmpR: β-lactamase; bla; confers resistance to ampicillin, carbenicillin, and related antibiotics
   1718..2306    +  rep_origin     ori: high-copy-number ColE1/pMB1/pBR322/pUC origin of replication
   2492..2543    -  misc_feature   bom (fragment): basis of mobility region from pBR322
   2611..2835    -  mobile_element Tn7R: mini-Tn7 element (right end of the Tn7 transposon) Tn7
   2902..3435    -  CDS            GmR: gentamycin acetyltransferase; aacC1; confers resistance to gentamycin
   3624..3652    -  promoter       Pc promoter: intI1 (promoter lies within the coding sequence); class 1 integron promoter
   3630..3992    -  CDS            YPR2_ECOLX (fragment): Protein predicted: Swiss-Prot protein existence level 4. From Escherichia coli.
   3992..4019    -  rep_origin     R6K γ ori (fragment): γ replication origin from E. coli plasmid R6K; requires the R6K initiator protein pi for replication
   4048..4081    +  protein_bind   loxP: Cre-mediated recombination occurs in the 8-bp core sequence (GCATACAT). Cre recombinase
   4129..4220    +  promoter       polyhedrin promoter: polh from Autographa californica; promoter for the baculovirus polyhedrin gene
   4306..4959    +  CDS            GST26_SCHJA: Experimental evidence at protein level: Swiss-Prot protein existence level 1. GST isoenzymes appear to play a central role in the parasite detoxification system. Other functions are also suspected including a role in increasing the solubility of haematin in the parasite gut. From Schistosoma japonicum (Blood fluke).
   5002..6609    +  CDS            SRC: SRC_HUMAN - Also known as SRC1. Experimental evidence at protein level: Swiss-Prot protein existence level 1. Non-receptor protein tyrosine kinase which is activated following engagement of many different classes of cellular receptors including immune response receptors, integrins and other adhesion receptors, receptor protein tyrosine kinases, G protein-coupled receptors as well as cytokine receptors. Participates in signaling pathways that control a diverse spectrum of biological activities including gene transcription, immune response, cell adhesion, cell cycle progression, apoptosis, migra
   6636..6719    +  CDS            large T antigen (fragment): large T antigen from SV40 (simian virus 40)
   6742..6876    +  polyA_signal   SV40 poly(A) signal: SV40 polyadenylation signal
   6905..6954    +  CDS            SET1 (fragment): solubility-enhancement tag derived from T7 phage gene 10B
   6986..7151    -  mobile_element Tn7L: mini-Tn7 element (left end of the Tn7 transposon) Tn7
