[The description below was written by a language model from this plasmid's Addgene catalogue record and pLannotate feature annotations shown in this document.]
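Description:
pLIB_GST-TEV-SRC(WT) is a 7.2 kb baculovirus transfer plasmid built on the pLIB backbone for producing recombinant human SRC, the non-receptor tyrosine kinase, in insect cells. It is maintained in E. coli through a high-copy ColE1/pUC-type origin and selected with ampicillin via the β-lactamase gene. An f1 phage origin is also present.

The expression cassette lies between the Tn7R and Tn7L mini-Tn7 ends, an arrangement that allows Tn7-mediated transposition of the enclosed segment into a baculoviral genome (bacmid) carrying the matching attachment site. A gentamicin acetyltransferase gene driven by the class 1 integron Pc promoter sits inside the transposable region, so it travels with the cassette and can be used to select for transposition. Within this segment, the very late polyhedrin promoter from Autographa californica nucleopolyhedrovirus drives an open reading frame that begins with Schistosoma japonicum glutathione S-transferase. According to the catalogue entry, this is followed by a TEV protease cleavage site, which is not annotated separately but fits the short gap between the two coding features. The wild-type SRC coding sequence comes next, recorded as codon optimised for insect cells, and an SV40 polyadenylation signal terminates the transcript. A loxP site upstream of the promoter offers a handle for Cre-mediated fusion with other plasmids. The short lacZα, R6K γ ori, large T antigen and SET1 fragment hits are probably backbone remnants or incidental matches rather than functional parts.

The GST tag supports glutathione affinity purification, and TEV cleavage can then remove it from the kinase. The construct was deposited with work on in vitro reconstitution of BNIP3/NIX mitophagy initiation.
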