Addgene plasmid #223742: pLIB_GST-TEV-SRC(WT)
Purpose: Expression of recombinant protein for purification, codon optimized for Insect cells
Depositing lab: Sascha Martens. Depositing organization: University of Vienna. Publication: Reconstitution of BNIP3/NIX-mitophagy initiation reveals hierarchical flexibility of the autophagy machinery. Adriaenssens E, Schaar S, Cook ASI, Stuke JFM, Sawa-Makarska J, Nguyen TN, Ren X, Schuschnig M, Romanov J, Khuu G, Uoselis L, Lazarou M, Hummer G, Hurley JH, Martens S. Nat Cell Biol. 2025 Jul 25. doi: 10.1038/s41556-025-01712-y. PubMed 40715440.
Backbone
  Vector backbone: pLIB
  Vector type: Insect Expression
Growth in bacteria
  Bacterial resistance: Ampicillin, 100 μg/mL
  Growth temperature: 37°C
  Growth strain: DH5alpha
  Copy number: Unknown
Gene/Insert
  Gene/Insert name: Src Kinase
  Species: H. sapiens (human)
  Entrez Gene: SRC (a.k.a. ASV, SRC1, THC6, c-SRC, p60-Src)
  Tag / fusion protein: GST-TEV (N terminal on insert)
  Cloning method: Gibson Cloning
Terms and licenses: Academic/Nonprofit Terms; Industry Terms: Not Available to Industry
Depositor comments: Internal #: SMc1972 . Please visit https://doi.org/10.1101/2024.08.28.609967 for bioRxiv preprint.
How to cite: pLIB_GST-TEV-SRC(WT) was a gift from Sascha Martens (Addgene plasmid # 223742 ; http://n2t.net/addgene:223742 ; RRID:Addgene_223742)
